Addgene plasmid #132491: pZNF780A-donor
Purpose: CRISPR donor plasmid to create GFP fusion proteins
Depositing lab: Kevin White.
Backbone
  Vector backbone: pUC19
  Vector type: CRISPR
Growth in bacteria
  Bacterial resistance: Ampicillin and Kanamycin, 100 & 50 μg/mL
  Growth temperature: 37°C
  Growth strain: TOP10
  Copy number: High Copy
Gene/Insert
  Gene/Insert name: ZNF780A
  Species: H. sapiens (human)
  Mutation: none
  Entrez Gene: ZNF780A (a.k.a. ZNF780)
  Tag / fusion protein: GFP (C terminal on backbone)
  Cloning method: Gibson Cloning
Terms and licenses: Academic/Nonprofit Terms; Industry Terms: Not Available to Industry
Depositor comments: Cloning source: K562
How to cite: pZNF780A-donor was a gift from Kevin White (Addgene plasmid # 132491)
