[The description below was written by a language model from this plasmid's Addgene catalogue record and pLannotate feature annotations shown in this document.]
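Description:
pZNF780A-donor is a pUC19-based homology-directed repair donor plasmid for CRISPR knock-in, built to append a GFP tag to the C-terminus of the endogenous human zinc-finger gene ZNF780A. It replicates in E. coli from the high-copy pUC/ColE1 origin and carries the AmpR β-lactamase cassette with its bla promoter. The record lists selection on both ampicillin and kanamycin, the latter consistent with the NeoR/KanR gene in the payload. Remnants of the pUC19 backbone (lac promoter and operator, CAP site, lacZα and MCS fragments) flank the insert, which was assembled by Gibson cloning from material sourced from K562 cells.

The annotated payload runs in one orientation: a short stretch scored as a ZNF134 fragment, which most likely reflects conserved zinc-finger sequence in the ZNF780A homology arm rather than a separate gene, then a fragment matching a TEV-cleavage/6xHis composite tag, an S-Tag, EGFP, an EMCV IRES2 and the Tn5 NeoR/KanR coding sequence. No mammalian promoter is annotated. This fits a design in which correct in-frame integration places the tag cassette under the endogenous ZNF780A promoter, with the IRES allowing translation of the neomycin resistance gene from the same transcript so that targeted cells can be selected with G418. The unannotated regions upstream of the tags and downstream of NeoR presumably hold the genomic homology arms, though the tables do not label them.

The two sequence records differ in length (7,249 nt for the depositor sequence versus 6,813 nt for the sequencing result). The difference appears to lie in the unannotated region upstream of the tag cassette, while the annotated features are the same in both.
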