Features (pLannotate 1.2.2; 17 found; start..end, strand, type, name):
      1..21      +  misc_feature   MCS (fragment): pUC18/19 multiple cloning site
     58..74      -  protein_bind   lac operator: The lac repressor binds to the lac operator to inhibit transcription in E. coli. This inhibition can be relieved by adding lactose or isopropyl-β-D-thiogalactopyranoside (IPTG). lac repressor encoded by lacI
     82..112     -  promoter       lac promoter: promoter for the E. coli lac operon
    127..148     -  protein_bind   CAP binding site: CAP binding activates transcription in the presence of cAMP. E. coli catabolite activator protein
    161..253     -  CDS            lacI (fragment): lac repressor; lacI; The lac repressor binds to the lac operator to inhibit transcription in E. coli. This inhibition can be relieved by adding lactose or isopropyl-β-D-thiogalactopyranoside (IPTG).
    436..1024    -  rep_origin     ori: high-copy-number ColE1/pMB1/pBR322/pUC origin of replication
   1195..2055    -  CDS            AmpR: β-lactamase; bla; confers resistance to ampicillin, carbenicillin, and related antibiotics
   2056..2160    -  promoter       AmpR promoter: bla
   2255..2290    +  CDS            rop (fragment): Rop protein, which maintains plasmids at low copy number; rop
   2392..2491    +  misc_feature   bom (fragment): basis of mobility region from pBR322
   2497..2654    -  CDS            lacZα (fragment): LacZα fragment of β-galactosidase; lacZ fragment
   2670..2747    +  CDS            ZNF134 (fragment): ZN134_HUMAN - Experimental evidence at protein level: Swiss-Prot protein existence level 1. May be involved in transcriptional regulation. From Homo sapiens (Human).
   3779..3799    +  CDS            capTEV™ (fragment): composite tag for in vivo biotinylation, TEV protease cleavage, and 6xHis tagging
   3813..3857    +  CDS            S-Tag: affinity and epitope tag derived from pancreatic ribonuclease A
   3948..4667    +  CDS            EGFP: the original enhanced GFP (Yang et al., 1996) mammalian codon-optimized
   4705..5290    +  misc_feature   IRES2: internal ribosome entry site (IRES) of the encephalomyocarditis virus (EMCV)
   5372..6175    +  CDS            NeoR/KanR: aminoglycoside phosphotransferase from Tn5; aph(3')-II (or nptII); confers resistance to neomycin, kanamycin, and G418 (Geneticin®)
>Addgene plasmid #132491 | pZNF780A-donor | depositor full sequence | sequence record 254449 | Full Sequence
GACCTGCAGGCATGCAAGCTTGGCGTAATCATGGTCATAGCTGTTTCCTGTGTGAAATTGTTATCCGCTC
ACAATTCCACACAACATACGAGCCGGAAGCATAAAGTGTAAAGCCTGGGGTGCCTAATGAGTGAGCTAAC
TCACATTAATTGCGTTGCGCTCACTGCCCGCTTTCCAGTCGGGAAACCTGTCGTGCCAGCTGCATTAATG
AATCGGCCAACGCGCGGGGAGAGGCGGTTTGCGTATTGGGCGCTCTTCCGCTTCCTCGCTCACTGACTCG
CTGCGCTCGGTCGTTCGGCTGCGGCGAGCGGTATCAGCTCACTCAAAGGCGGTAATACGGTTATCCACAG
AATCAGGGGATAACGCAGGAAAGAACATGTGAGCAAAAGGCCAGCAAAAGGCCAGGAACCGTAAAAAGGC
CGCGTTGCTGGCGTTTTTCCATAGGCTCCGCCCCCCTGACGAGCATCACAAAAATCGACGCTCAAGTCAG
AGGTGGCGAAACCCGACAGGACTATAAAGATACCAGGCGTTTCCCCCTGGAAGCTCCCTCGTGCGCTCTC
CTGTTCCGACCCTGCCGCTTACCGGATACCTGTCCGCCTTTCTCCCTTCGGGAAGCGTGGCGCTTTCTCA
TAGCTCACGCTGTAGGTATCTCAGTTCGGTGTAGGTCGTTCGCTCCAAGCTGGGCTGTGTGCACGAACCC
CCCGTTCAGCCCGACCGCTGCGCCTTATCCGGTAACTATCGTCTTGAGTCCAACCCGGTAAGACACGACT
TATCGCCACTGGCAGCAGCCACTGGTAACAGGATTAGCAGAGCGAGGTATGTAGGCGGTGCTACAGAGTT
CTTGAAGTGGTGGCCTAACTACGGCTACACTAGAAGGACAGTATTTGGTATCTGCGCTCTGCTGAAGCCA
GTTACCTTCGGAAAAAGAGTTGGTAGCTCTTGATCCGGCAAACAAACCACCGCTGGTAGCGGTGGTTTTT
TTGTTTGCAAGCAGCAGATTACGCGCAGAAAAAAAGGATCTCAAGAAGATCCTTTGATCTTTTCTACGGG
GTCTGACGCTCAGTGGAACGAAAACTCACGTTAAGGGATTTTGGTCATGAGATTATCAAAAAGGATCTTC
ACCTAGATCCTTTTAAATTAAAAATGAAGTTTTAAATCAATCTAAAGTATATATGAGTAAACTTGGTCTG
ACAGTTACCAATGCTTAATCAGTGAGGCACCTATCTCAGCGATCTGTCTATTTCGTTCATCCATAGTTGC
CTGACTCCCCGTCGTGTAGATAACTACGATACGGGAGGGCTTACCATCTGGCCCCAGTGCTGCAATGATA
CCGCGAGACCCACGCTCACCGGCTCCAGATTTATCAGCAATAAACCAGCCAGCCGGAAGGGCCGAGCGCA
GAAGTGGTCCTGCAACTTTATCCGCCTCCATCCAGTCTATTAATTGTTGCCGGGAAGCTAGAGTAAGTAG
TTCGCCAGTTAATAGTTTGCGCAACGTTGTTGCCATTGCTACAGGCATCGTGGTGTCACGCTCGTCGTTT
GGTATGGCTTCATTCAGCTCCGGTTCCCAACGATCAAGGCGAGTTACATGATCCCCCATGTTGTGCAAAA
AAGCGGTTAGCTCCTTCGGTCCTCCGATCGTTGTCAGAAGTAAGTTGGCCGCAGTGTTATCACTCATGGT
TATGGCAGCACTGCATAATTCTCTTACTGTCATGCCATCCGTAAGATGCTTTTCTGTGACTGGTGAGTAC
TCAACCAAGTCATTCTGAGAATAGTGTATGCGGCGACCGAGTTGCTCTTGCCCGGCGTCAATACGGGATA
ATACCGCGCCACATAGCAGAACTTTAAAAGTGCTCATCATTGGAAAACGTTCTTCGGGGCGAAAACTCTC
AAGGATCTTACCGCTGTTGAGATCCAGTTCGATGTAACCCACTCGTGCACCCAACTGATCTTCAGCATCT
TTTACTTTCACCAGCGTTTCTGGGTGAGCAAAAACAGGAAGGCAAAATGCCGCAAAAAAGGGAATAAGGG
CGACACGGAAATGTTGAATACTCATACTCTTCCTTTTTCAATATTATTGAAGCATTTATCAGGGTTATTG
TCTCATGAGCGGATACATATTTGAATGTATTTAGAAAAATAAACAAATAGGGGTTCCGCGCACATTTCCC
CGAAAAGTGCCACCTGACGTCTAAGAAACCATTATTATCATGACATTAACCTATAAAAATAGGCGTATCA
CGAGGCCCTTTCGTCTCGCGCGTTTCGGTGATGACGGTGAAAACCTCTGACACATGCAGCTCCCGGAGAC
GGTCACAGCTTGTCTGTAAGCGGATGCCGGGAGCAGACAAGCCCGTCAGGGCGCGTCAGCGGGTGTTGGC
GGGTGTCGGGGCTGGCTTAACTATGCGGCATCAGAGCAGATTGTACTGAGAGTGCACCATATGCGGTGTG
AAATACCGCACAGATGCGTAAGGAGAAAATACCGCATCAGGCGCCATTCGCCATTCAGGCTGCGCAACTG
TTGGGAAGGGCGATCGGTGCGGGCCTCTTCGCTATTACGCCAGCTGGCGAAAGGGGGATGTGCTGCAAGG
CGATTAAGTTGGGTAACGCCAGGGTTTTCCCAGTCACGACGTTGTAAAACGACGGCCAGTGAATTCGAGC
TCGGTACCCTGTAAGGAGTGTGGGAAAGGCTTTAATCGTGGTGCACACCTTATTCAGCATCAGAAAATTC
ATTCCAATGAGAAACCCTTTGTATGTAAGGAATGTGGGATGGCCTTTCGATATCATTACCAACTTATTGA
ACATTGCCAAATTCATACTGGTGAGAAACCCTTTGAATGTAAAGAATGTGGAAAGGCGTTTACTCTTCTG
ACAAAGCTTGTTCGACATCAGAAGATTCATACTGGTGAGAAACCCTTTGAATGCAGGGAATGTGGGAAGG
CCTTTAGTCTTCTCAACCAGCTTAATCGCCATAAGAACATTCACACAGGTGAAAAACCGTTTGAATGTAA
GGAATGTGGGAAGTCCTTTAATCGTAGCTCAAACCTTGTTCAACATCAGAGTATTCATGCTGGTATAAAA
CCATATGAATGTAAGGAGTGTGGGAAAGGCTTTAATCGTGGTGCACACCTTATTCAGCATCAGAAAATTC
ATTCCAATGAGAAACCTTTTGTATGTAGGGAATGTGAGATGGCCTTTAGATATCATTGCCAACTTATTGA
ACATTCTCGAATTCATACTGGTGACAAGCCATTTGAATGTCAAGACTGTGGGAAGGCCTTCAATCGTGGC
TCAAGCCTTGTTCAACATCAGAGTATTCACACTGGTGAGAAGCCCTATGAATGTAAGGAGTGTGGGAAGG
CTTTTAGACTTTACCTACAACTTTCCCAACATCAGAAAACTCACACAGGTGAAAAACCATTTGAATGTAA
GGAATGTGGGAAATTCTTTCGTCGTGGTTCAAATCTTAATCAACATCGAAGTATTCATACTGGAAAGAAA
CCCTTTGAATGTAAGGAATGTGGGAAAGCCTTTCGACTTCATATGCACCTTATTCGACATCAGAAATTGC
ATACTGGTGAGAAACCCTTTGAATGTAAGGAGTGTGGGAAAGCCTTTCGACTTCATATGCAACTTATTCG
ACATCAGAAATTGCATACTGGTGAGAAACCCTTTGAATGTAAGGAATGTGGAAAGGTTTTTAGTCTTCCC
ACCCAGCTTAATCGCCATAAGAACATTCACACAGGTGAGAAGGCATCTGGGATTCCAACTACTGCAAGCG
AGAATCTTTATTTTCAGGGCGCCGCCAAATTCAAAGAAACCGCTGCTGCTAAATTCGAACGCCAGCACAT
GGACAGCGGAGGTGGAGGTTCGAGCGGTCCCTCGGGTTCGTCGAGCCTGGAAGTTCTGTTCCAGGGGCCC
CTGTCGTCGAGCGGTCCCTCGGGTTCGATGGTGAGCAAAGGCGAGGAGCTGTTCACCGGGGTGGTGCCCA
TCCTGGTCGAGCTGGACGGCGACGTAAACGGCCACAAGTTCAGCGTGTCCGGCGAGGGCGAGGGCGATGC
CACCTACGGCAAGCTGACCCTGAAGTTCATCTGCACCACCGGCAAGCTGCCCGTGCCCTGGCCCACCCTC
GTGACCACCCTGACCTACGGCGTGCAGTGCTTCAGCCGCTACCCCGACCACATGAAGCAGCACGACTTCT
TCAAGTCCGCCATGCCCGAAGGCTACGTCCAGGAGCGCACCATCTTCTTCAAGGACGACGGCAACTACAA
GACCCGCGCCGAGGTGAAGTTCGAGGGCGACACCCTGGTGAACCGCATCGAGCTGAAGGGCATCGACTTC
AAGGAGGACGGCAACATCCTGGGGCACAAGCTGGAGTACAACTACAACAGCCACAACGTCTATATCATGG
CCGACAAGCAGAAGAACGGCATCAAGGTGAACTTCAAGATCCGCCACAACATCGAGGACGGCAGCGTGCA
GCTCGCCGACCACTACCAGCAGAACACCCCCATCGGCGACGGCCCCGTGCTGCTGCCCGACAACCACTAC
CTGAGCACCCAGTCCGCCCTGAGCAAAGACCCCAACGAGAAGCGCGATCACATGGTCCTTAAGGAGTTCG
TGACCGCCGCCGGGATCACTCTCGGCATGGACGAGCTGTACAAGTAATGATCTAGAGTCGAGTTAATTAA
GAATTCCGCCCCCCCCCCTCTCCCTCCCCCCCCCTAACGTTACTGGCCGAAGCCGCTTGGAATAAGGCCG
GTGTGCGTTTGTCTATATGTTATTTTCCACCATATTGCCGTCTTTTGGCAATGTGAGGGCCCGGAAACCT
GGCCCTGTCTTCTTGACGAGCATTCCTAGGGGTCTTTCCCCTCTCGCCAAAGGAATGCAGGGTCTGTTGA
ATGTCGTGAAGGAAGCAGTTCCTCTGGAAGCTTCTTGAAGACAAACAACGTCTGTAGCGACCCTTTGCAG
GCAGCGGAACCCCCCACCTGGCGACAGGTGCCTCTGCGGCCAAAAGCCACGTGTATAAGATACACCTGCA
AAGGCGGCACAACCCCAGTGCCACGTTGTGAGTTGGATAGTTGTGGAAAGAGTCAAATGGCTCTCCTCAA
GCGTATTCAACAAGGGGCTGAAGGATGCCCAGAAGGTACCCCATTGTATGGGATCTGATCTGGGGCCTCG
GTGCACATGCTTTACATGTGTTTAGTCGAGGTTAAAAAAACGTCTAGGCCCCCCGAACCACGGGGACGTG
GTTTTCCTTTGAAAAACACGATGATAATATGGCCACAACCTGTTACATTGCACAAGATAAAAATATATCA
TCACGAACAGTAAAACTGTCTGCTTACATAAACAGTAATACAAGGGGTGTTATGGGATCGGCCATTGAAC
AAGATGGATTGCACGCAGGTTCTCCGGCCGCTTGGGTGGAGAGGCTATTCGGCTATGACTGGGCACAACA
GACAATCGGCTGCTCTGATGCCGCCGTGTTCCGGCTGTCAGCGCAGGGGCGCCCGGTTCTTTTTGTCAAG
ACCGACCTGTCCGGTGCCCTGAATGAACTGCAGGACGAGGCAGCGCGGCTATCGTGGCTGGCCACGACGG
GCGTTCCTTGCGCAGCTGTGCTCGACGTTGTCACTGAAGCGGGAAGGGACTGGCTGCTATTGGGCGAAGT
GCCGGGGCAGGATCTCCTGTCATCTCACCTTGCTCCTGCCGAGAAAGTATCCATCATGGCTGATGCAATG
CGGCGGCTGCATACGCTTGATCCGGCTACCTGCCCATTCGACCACCAAGCGAAACATCGCATCGAGCGAG
CACGTACTCGGATGGAAGCCGGTCTTGTCGATCAGGATGATCTGGACGAAGAGCATCAGGGGCTCGCGCC
AGCCGAACTGTTCGCCAGGCTCAAGGCGCGCATGCCCGACGGCGAGGATCTCGTCGTGACCCATGGCGAT
GCCTGCTTGCCGAATATCATGGTGGAAAATGGCCGCTTTTCTGGATTCATCGACTGTGGCCGGCTGGGTG
TGGCGGACCGCTATCAGGACATAGCGTTGGCTACCCGTGATATTGCTGAAGAGCTTGGCGGCGAATGGGC
TGACCGCTTCCTCGTGCTTTACGGTATCGCCGCTCCCGATTCGCAGCGCATCGCCTTCTATCGCCTTCTT
GACGAGTTCTTCTGAGTCATGTAAGGAATGTGGAAAGTCCTTTAATCGTGTCTCAAACCATGTTCAACAT
CAGAGTATTCGTGCTGGTGTAAAACCATGTGAATGTAAGGGGTGTGGGAAAGGCTTCATTTGTGGTTCAA
ACGTTATTCAGCATCAGAAAATTCATTCCAGTGAGAAACTCTTTGTATGCAAGGAGTGGAGGACGACCTT
TAGATATCATTACCACTTATTTAACATTACCAAATTCACACTGGTAAAAAACCCTTTGAATGTAAAGAAT
GTGGAAAGGCCTTCAGTTTTCTGACACAGCTTGCTGGACTTCAGGTCATTCATACTGGCGAGAAGCCATT
TGAATTTGAGAAATGTGGGAAGGCCTTCAATAGTGGCTCAAACCTTGTTCAACATCAGAGTATTCATACT
GGTGAGAAACTCTATGAATGTAAGGAGTGTGGGAAAACTTTCAGATTTAGTTTGGTCCTGACTGCACATC
AAAGAATTCATACTGGTATGAAACCCTGTGAATGTACAGAATGTGGGAAGACCTTTAGTTGTAGCTCAAA
CATTGTTCAACATGTTAAAATTCATACTGGTGAGAAACGCTATAATGTAAGGAATATGGGAAAGCATTTG
CTGTGGATGATCAGCTGTCTCAACATCAGAAAATTCAGAATAGTTAGAAATTTTGTGACAATAAGGAGTG
TGGACAAGCCTTCACTGTGTACGAAAAATTTACTCAACACCAGAGAGCTCATATTGATGAGAAATCTTGT
GAACATAAAAGAATGTGTGAAGAACTTTCATCATGGCCTGGGATTTGCTCAACTTCTGAGTATTCATACT
TCTGAGAAATCTTTGAGTGTAAGGAATGTGGGGCGTTTTATAGCCACACTAAATACCTTAGAGTTCGGAG
AAGATAATTCTTGTGAGAAAGTCTTTGAATGAGGAATATAGGGTAGTTGTCATGTTCACAATGTACTCCC
TATGAAATAATTTACCAGATACAGGCATACCTCGCTGAATTGTGCATTGCAGTTATTGTGTTTTATACAA
ACTGAAGGTTTGTGGCAACCCTGTGGTGAGCAAGACGAT
