Features (pLannotate 1.2.2; 17 found; start..end, strand, type, name):
    249..824     +  misc_feature   IRES2: internal ribosome entry site (IRES) of the encephalomyocarditis virus (EMCV)
    906..1709    +  CDS            NeoR/KanR: aminoglycoside phosphotransferase from Tn5; aph(3')-II (or nptII); confers resistance to neomycin, kanamycin, and G418 (Geneticin®)
   2784..2804    +  misc_feature   MCS (fragment): pUC18/19 multiple cloning site
   2841..2857    -  protein_bind   lac operator: The lac repressor binds to the lac operator to inhibit transcription in E. coli. This inhibition can be relieved by adding lactose or isopropyl-β-D-thiogalactopyranoside (IPTG). lac repressor encoded by lacI
   2865..2895    -  promoter       lac promoter: promoter for the E. coli lac operon
   2910..2931    -  protein_bind   CAP binding site: CAP binding activates transcription in the presence of cAMP. E. coli catabolite activator protein
   2944..3036    -  CDS            lacI (fragment): lac repressor; lacI; The lac repressor binds to the lac operator to inhibit transcription in E. coli. This inhibition can be relieved by adding lactose or isopropyl-β-D-thiogalactopyranoside (IPTG).
   3219..3807    -  rep_origin     ori: high-copy-number ColE1/pMB1/pBR322/pUC origin of replication
   3978..4838    -  CDS            AmpR: β-lactamase; bla; confers resistance to ampicillin, carbenicillin, and related antibiotics
   4839..4943    -  promoter       AmpR promoter: bla
   5038..5073    +  CDS            rop (fragment): Rop protein, which maintains plasmids at low copy number; rop
   5175..5274    +  misc_feature   bom (fragment): basis of mobility region from pBR322
   5280..5437    -  CDS            lacZα (fragment): LacZα fragment of β-galactosidase; lacZ fragment
   5453..5530    +  CDS            ZNF134 (fragment): ZN134_HUMAN - Experimental evidence at protein level: Swiss-Prot protein existence level 1. May be involved in transcriptional regulation. From Homo sapiens (Human).
   6142..6162    +  CDS            capTEV™ (fragment): composite tag for in vivo biotinylation, TEV protease cleavage, and 6xHis tagging
   6176..6220    +  CDS            S-Tag: affinity and epitope tag derived from pancreatic ribonuclease A
   6311..217     +  CDS            EGFP (across the origin): the original enhanced GFP (Yang et al., 1996) mammalian codon-optimized
>Addgene plasmid #132491 | pZNF780A-donor | addgene full sequence | sequence record 275718 | Addgene NGS Result
CCGCCACAACATCGAGGACGGCAGCGTGCAGCTCGCCGACCACTACCAGCAGAACACCCCCATCGGCGAC
GGCCCCGTGCTGCTGCCCGACAACCACTACCTGAGCACCCAGTCCGCCCTGAGCAAAGACCCCAACGAGA
AGCGCGATCACATGGTCCTTAAGGAGTTCGTGACCGCCGCCGGGATCACTCTCGGCATGGACGAGCTGTA
CAAGTAATGATCTAGAGTCGAGTTAATTAAGAATTCCGCCCCCCCCCCTAACGTTACTGGCCGAAGCCGC
TTGGAATAAGGCCGGTGTGCGTTTGTCTATATGTTATTTTCCACCATATTGCCGTCTTTTGGCAATGTGA
GGGCCCGGAAACCTGGCCCTGTCTTCTTGACGAGCATTCCTAGGGGTCTTTCCCCTCTCGCCAAAGGAAT
GCAGGGTCTGTTGAATGTCGTGAAGGAAGCAGTTCCTCTGGAAGCTTCTTGAAGACAAACAACGTCTGTA
GCGACCCTTTGCAGGCAGCGGAACCCCCCACCTGGCGACAGGTGCCTCTGCGGCCAAAAGCCACGTGTAT
AAGATACACCTGCAAAGGCGGCACAACCCCAGTGCCACGTTGTGAGTTGGATAGTTGTGGAAAGAGTCAA
ATGGCTCTCCTCAAGCGTATTCAACAAGGGGCTGAAGGATGCCCAGAAGGTACCCCATTGTATGGGATCT
GATCTGGGGCCTCGGTGCACATGCTTTACATGTGTTTAGTCGAGGTTAAAAAAACGTCTAGGCCCCCCGA
ACCACGGGGACGTGGTTTTCCTTTGAAAAACACGATGATAATATGGCCACAACCTGTTACATTGCACAAG
ATAAAAATATATCATCACGAACAGTAAAACTGTCTGCTTACATAAACAGTAATACAAGGGGTGTTATGGG
ATCGGCCATTGAACAAGATGGATTGCACGCAGGTTCTCCGGCCGCTTGGGTGGAGAGGCTATTCGGCTAT
GACTGGGCACAACAGACAATCGGCTGCTCTGATGCCGCCGTGTTCCGGCTGTCAGCGCAGGGGCGCCCGG
TTCTTTTTGTCAAGACCGACCTGTCCGGTGCCCTGAATGAACTGCAGGACGAGGCAGCGCGGCTATCGTG
GCTGGCCACGACGGGCGTTCCTTGCGCAGCTGTGCTCGACGTTGTCACTGAAGCGGGAAGGGACTGGCTG
CTATTGGGCGAAGTGCCGGGGCAGGATCTCCTGTCATCTCACCTTGCTCCTGCCGAGAAAGTATCCATCA
TGGCTGATGCAATGCGGCGGCTGCATACGCTTGATCCGGCTACCTGCCCATTCGACCACCAAGCGAAACA
TCGCATCGAGCGAGCACGTACTCGGATGGAAGCCGGTCTTGTCGATCAGGATGATCTGGACGAAGAGCAT
CAGGGGCTCGCGCCAGCCGAACTGTTCGCCAGGCTCAAGGCGCGCATGCCCGACGGCGAGGATCTCGTCG
TGACCCATGGCGATGCCTGCTTGCCGAATATCATGGTGGAAAATGGCCGCTTTTCTGGATTCATCGACTG
TGGCCGGCTGGGTGTGGCGGACCGCTATCAGGACATAGCGTTGGCTACCCGTGATATTGCTGAAGAGCTT
GGCGGCGAATGGGCTGACCGCTTCCTCGTGCTTTACGGTATCGCCGCTCCCGATTCGCAGCGCATCGCCT
TCTATCGCCTTCTTGACGAGTTCTTCTGAGTCATGTAAGGAATGTGGAAAGTCCTTTAATCGTGTCTCAA
ACCATGTTCAACATCAGAGTATTCGTGCTGGTGTAAAACCATGTGAATGTAAGGGGTGTGGGAAAGGCTT
CATTTGTGGTTCAAACGTTATTCAGCATCAGAAAATTCATTCCAGTGAGAAACTCTTTGTATGCAAGGAG
TGGAGGACGACCTTTAGATATCATTACCACTTATTTAACATTACCAAATTCACACTGGTAAAAAACCCTT
TGAATGTAAAGAATGTGGAAAGGCCTTCAGTTTTCTGACACAGCTTGCTGGACTTCAGGTCATTCATACT
GGCGAGAAGCCATTTGAATTTGAGAAATGTGGGAAGGCCTTCAATAGTGGCTCAAACCTTGTTCAACATC
AGAGTATTCATACTGGTGAGAAACTCTATGAATGTAAGGAGTGTGGGAAAACTTTCAGATTTAGTTTGGT
CCTGACTGCACATCAAAGAATTCATACTGGTATGAAACCCTGTGAATGTACAGAATGTGGGAAGACCTTT
AGTTGTAGCTCAAACATTGTTCAACATGTTAAAATTCATACTGGTGAGAAACGCTATAATGTAAGGAATA
TGGGAAAGCATTTGCTGTGGATGATCAGCTGTCTCAACATCAGAAAATTCAGAATAGTTAGAAATTTTGT
GACAATAAGGAGTGTGGACAAGCCTTCACTGTGTACGAAAAATTTACTCAACACCAGAGAGCTCATATTG
ATGAGAAATCTTGTGAACATAAAAGAATGTGTGAAGAACTTTCATCATGGCCTGGGATTTGCTCAACTTC
TGAGTATTCATACTTCTGAGAAATCTTTGAGTGTAAGGAATGTGGGGCGTTTTATAGCCACACTAAATAC
CTTAGAGTTCGGAGAAGATAATTCTTGTGAGAAAGTCTTTGAATGAGGAATATAGGGTAGTTGTCATGTT
CACAATGTACTCCCTATGAAATAATTTACCAGATACAGGCATACCTCGCTGAATTGTGCATTGCAGTTAT
TGTGTTTTATACAAACTGAAGGTTTGTGGCAACCCTGTGGTGAGCAAGACGATGACCTGCAGGCATGCAA
GCTTGGCGTAATCATGGTCATAGCTGTTTCCTGTGTGAAATTGTTATCCGCTCACAATTCCACACAACAT
ACGAGCCGGAAGCATAAAGTGTAAAGCCTGGGGTGCCTAATGAGTGAGCTAACTCACATTAATTGCGTTG
CGCTCACTGCCCGCTTTCCAGTCGGGAAACCTGTCGTGCCAGCTGCATTAATGAATCGGCCAACGCGCGG
GGAGAGGCGGTTTGCGTATTGGGCGCTCTTCCGCTTCCTCGCTCACTGACTCGCTGCGCTCGGTCGTTCG
GCTGCGGCGAGCGGTATCAGCTCACTCAAAGGCGGTAATACGGTTATCCACAGAATCAGGGGATAACGCA
GGAAAGAACATGTGAGCAAAAGGCCAGCAAAAGGCCAGGAACCGTAAAAAGGCCGCGTTGCTGGCGTTTT
TCCATAGGCTCCGCCCCCCTGACGAGCATCACAAAAATCGACGCTCAAGTCAGAGGTGGCGAAACCCGAC
AGGACTATAAAGATACCAGGCGTTTCCCCCTGGAAGCTCCCTCGTGCGCTCTCCTGTTCCGACCCTGCCG
CTTACCGGATACCTGTCCGCCTTTCTCCCTTCGGGAAGCGTGGCGCTTTCTCATAGCTCACGCTGTAGGT
ATCTCAGTTCGGTGTAGGTCGTTCGCTCCAAGCTGGGCTGTGTGCACGAACCCCCCGTTCAGCCCGACCG
CTGCGCCTTATCCGGTAACTATCGTCTTGAGTCCAACCCGGTAAGACACGACTTATCGCCACTGGCAGCA
GCCACTGGTAACAGGATTAGCAGAGCGAGGTATGTAGGCGGTGCTACAGAGTTCTTGAAGTGGTGGCCTA
ACTACGGCTACACTAGAAGAACAGTATTTGGTATCTGCGCTCTGCTGAAGCCAGTTACCTTCGGAAAAAG
AGTTGGTAGCTCTTGATCCGGCAAACAAACCACCGCTGGTAGCGGTGGTTTTTTTGTTTGCAAGCAGCAG
ATTACGCGCAGAAAAAAAGGATCTCAAGAAGATCCTTTGATCTTTTCTACGGGGTCTGACGCTCAGTGGA
ACGAAAACTCACGTTAAGGGATTTTGGTCATGAGATTATCAAAAAGGATCTTCACCTAGATCCTTTTAAA
TTAAAAATGAAGTTTTAAATCAATCTAAAGTATATATGAGTAAACTTGGTCTGACAGTTACCAATGCTTA
ATCAGTGAGGCACCTATCTCAGCGATCTGTCTATTTCGTTCATCCATAGTTGCCTGACTCCCCGTCGTGT
AGATAACTACGATACGGGAGGGCTTACCATCTGGCCCCAGTGCTGCAATGATACCGCGAGACCCACGCTC
ACCGGCTCCAGATTTATCAGCAATAAACCAGCCAGCCGGAAGGGCCGAGCGCAGAAGTGGTCCTGCAACT
TTATCCGCCTCCATCCAGTCTATTAATTGTTGCCGGGAAGCTAGAGTAAGTAGTTCGCCAGTTAATAGTT
TGCGCAACGTTGTTGCCATTGCTACAGGCATCGTGGTGTCACGCTCGTCGTTTGGTATGGCTTCATTCAG
CTCCGGTTCCCAACGATCAAGGCGAGTTACATGATCCCCCATGTTGTGCAAAAAAGCGGTTAGCTCCTTC
GGTCCTCCGATCGTTGTCAGAAGTAAGTTGGCCGCAGTGTTATCACTCATGGTTATGGCAGCACTGCATA
ATTCTCTTACTGTCATGCCATCCGTAAGATGCTTTTCTGTGACTGGTGAGTACTCAACCAAGTCATTCTG
AGAATAGTGTATGCGGCGACCGAGTTGCTCTTGCCCGGCGTCAATACGGGATAATACCGCGCCACATAGC
AGAACTTTAAAAGTGCTCATCATTGGAAAACGTTCTTCGGGGCGAAAACTCTCAAGGATCTTACCGCTGT
TGAGATCCAGTTCGATGTAACCCACTCGTGCACCCAACTGATCTTCAGCATCTTTTACTTTCACCAGCGT
TTCTGGGTGAGCAAAAACAGGAAGGCAAAATGCCGCAAAAAAGGGAATAAGGGCGACACGGAAATGTTGA
ATACTCATACTCTTCCTTTTTCAATATTATTGAAGCATTTATCAGGGTTATTGTCTCATGAGCGGATACA
TATTTGAATGTATTTAGAAAAATAAACAAATAGGGGTTCCGCGCACATTTCCCCGAAAAGTGCCACCTGA
CGTCTAAGAAACCATTATTATCATGACATTAACCTATAAAAATAGGCGTATCACGAGGCCCTTTCGTCTC
GCGCGTTTCGGTGATGACGGTGAAAACCTCTGACACATGCAGCTCCCGGAGACGGTCACAGCTTGTCTGT
AAGCGGATGCCGGGAGCAGACAAGCCCGTCAGGGCGCGTCAGCGGGTGTTGGCGGGTGTCGGGGCTGGCT
TAACTATGCGGCATCAGAGCAGATTGTACTGAGAGTGCACCATATGCGGTGTGAAATACCGCACAGATGC
GTAAGGAGAAAATACCGCATCAGGCGCCATTCGCCATTCAGGCTGCGCAACTGTTGGGAAGGGCGATCGG
TGCGGGCCTCTTCGCTATTACGCCAGCTGGCGAAAGGGGGATGTGCTGCAAGGCGATTAAGTTGGGTAAC
GCCAGGGTTTTCCCAGTCACGACGTTGTAAAACGACGGCCAGTGAATTCGAGCTCGGTACCCTGTAAGGA
GTGTGGGAAAGGCTTTAATCGTGGTGCACACCTTATTCAGCATCAGAAAATTCATTCCAATGAGAAACCT
TTTGTATGTAGGGAATGTGAGATGGCCTTTAGATATCATTGCCAACTTATTGAACATTCTCGAATTCATA
CTGGTGACAAGCCATTTGAATGTCAAGACTGTGGGAAGGCCTTCAATCGTGGCTCAAGCCTTGTTCAACA
TCAGAGTATTCACACTGGTGAGAAGCCCTATGAATGTAAGGAGTGTGGGAAGGCTTTTAGACTTTACCTA
CAACTTTCCCAACATCAGAAAACTCACACAGGTGAAAAACCATTTGAATGTAAGGAATGTGGGAAATTCT
TTCGTCGTGGTTCAAATCTTAATCAACATCGAAGTATTCATACTGGAAAGAAACCCTTTGAATGTAAGGA
ATGTGGGAAAGCCTTTCGACTTCATATGCACCTTATTCGACATCAGAAATTGCATACTGGTGAGAAACCC
TTTGAATGTAAGGAGTGTGGGAAAGCCTTTCGACTTCATATGCAACTTATTCGACATCAGAAATTGCATA
CTGGTGAGAAACCCTTTGAATGTAAGGAATGTGGAAAGGTTTTTAGTCTTCCCACCCAGCTTAATCGCCA
TAAGAACATTCACACAGGTGAGAAGGCATCTGGGATTCCAACTACTGCAAGCGAGAATCTTTATTTTCAG
GGCGCCGCCAAATTCAAAGAAACCGCTGCTGCTAAATTCGAACGCCAGCACATGGACAGCGGAGGTGGAG
GTTCGAGCGGTCCCTCGGGTTCGTCGAGCCTGGAAGTTCTGTTCCAGGGGCCCCTGTCGTCGAGCGGTCC
CTCGGGTTCGATGGTGAGCAAAGGCGAGGAGCTGTTCACCGGGGTGGTGCCCATCCTGGTCGAGCTGGAC
GGCGACGTAAACGGCCACAAGTTCAGCGTGTCCGGCGAGGGCGAGGGCGATGCCACCTACGGCAAGCTGA
CCCTGAAGTTCATCTGCACCACCGGCAAGCTGCCCGTGCCCTGGCCCACCCTCGTGACCACCCTGACCTA
CGGCGTGCAGTGCTTCAGCCGCTACCCCGACCACATGAAGCAGCACGACTTCTTCAAGTCCGCCATGCCC
GAAGGCTACGTCCAGGAGCGCACCATCTTCTTCAAGGACGACGGCAACTACAAGACCCGCGCCGAGGTGA
AGTTCGAGGGCGACACCCTGGTGAACCGCATCGAGCTGAAGGGCATCGACTTCAAGGAGGACGGCAACAT
CCTGGGGCACAAGCTGGAGTACAACTACAACAGCCACAACGTCTATATCATGGCCGACAAGCAGAAGAAC
GGCATCAAGGTGAACTTCAAGAT
